>Addgene plasmid #234608 | A1-LCD D262N | addgene full sequence | sequence record 469041 | Addgene NGS Result
CTGTCGTTGAGGACCCGGCTAGGCTGGCGGGGTTGCCTTACTGGTTAGCAGAATGAATCACCGATACGCG
AGCGAACGTGAAGCGACTGCTGCTGCAAAACGTCTGCGACCTGAGCAACAACATGAATGGTCTTCGGTTT
CCGTGTTTCGTAAAGTCTGGAAACGCGGAAGTCAGCGCCCTGCACCATTATGTTCCGGATCTGCATCGCA
GGATGCTGCTGGCTACCCTGTGGAACACCTACATCTGTATTAACGAAGCGCTGGCATTGACCCTGAGTGA
TTTTTCTCTGGTCCCGCCGCATCCATACCGCCAGTTGTTTACCCTCACAACGTTCCAGTAACCGGGCATG
TTCATCATCAGTAACCCGTATCGTGAGCATCCTCTCTCGTTTCATCGGTATCATTACCCCCATGAACAGA
AATCCCCCTTACACGGAGGCATCAGTGACCAAACAGGAAAAAACCGCCCTTAACATGGCCCGCTTTATCA
GAAGCCAGACATTAACGCTTCTGGAGAAACTCAACGAGCTGGACGCGGATGAACAGGCAGACATCTGTGA
ATCGCTTCACGACCACGCTGATGAGCTTTACCGCAGCTGCCTCGCGCGTTTCGGTGATGACGGTGAAAAC
CTCTGACACATGCAGCTCCCGGAGACGGTCACAGCTTGTCTGTAAGCGGATGCCGGGAGCAGACAAGCCC
GTCAGGGCGCGTCAGCGGGTGTTGGCGGGTGTCGGGGCGCAGCCATGACCCAGTCACGTAGCGATAGCGG
AGTGTATACTGGCTTAACTATGCGGCATCAGAGCAGATTGTACTGAGAGTGCACCATTGCGGTGTGAAAT
ACCGCACAGATGCGTAAGGAGAAAATACCGCATCAGGCGCTCTTCCGCTTCCTCGCTCACTGACTCGCTG
CGCTCGGTCGTTCGGCTGCGGCGAGCGGTATCAGCTCACTCAAAGGCGGTAATACGGTTATCCACAGAAT
CAGGGGATAACGCAGGAAAGAACATGTGAGCAAAAGGCCAGCAAAAGGCCAGGAACCGTAAAAAGGCCGC
GTTGCTGGCGTTTTTCCATAGGCTCCGCCCCCCTGACGAGCATCACAAAAATCGACGCTCAAGTCAGAGG
TGGCGAAACCCGACAGGACTATAAAGATACCAGGCGTTTCCCCCTGGAAGCTCCCTCGTGCGCTCTCCTG
TTCCGACCCTGCCGCTTACCGGATACCTGTCCGCCTTTCTCCCTTCGGGAAGCGTGGCGCTTTCTCATAG
CTCACGCTGTAGGTATCTCAGTTCGGTGTAGGTCGTTCGCTCCAAGCTGGGCTGTGTGCACGAACCCCCC
GTTCAGCCCGACCGCTGCGCCTTATCCGGTAACTATCGTCTTGAGTCCAACCCGGTAAGACACGACTTAT
CGCCACTGGCAGCAGCCACTGGTAACAGGATTAGCAGAGCGAGGTATGTAGGCGGTGCTACAGAGTTCTT
GAAGTGGTGGCCTAACTACGGCTACACTAGAAGGACAGTATTTGGTATCTGCGCTCTGCTGAAGCCAGTT
ACCTTCGGAAAAAGAGTTGGTAGCTCTTGATCCGGCAAACAAACCACCGCTGGTAGCGGTGGTTTTTTTG
TTTGCAAGCAGCAGATTACGCGCAGAAAAAAAGGATCTCAAGAAGATCCTTTGATCTTTTCTACGGGGTC
TGACGCTCAGTGGAACGAAAACTCACGTTAAGGGATTTTGGTCATGAGATTATCAAAAAGGATCTTCACC
TAGATCCTTTTAAATTAAAAATGAAGTTTTAAATCAATCTAAAGTATATATGAGTAAACTTGGTCTGACA
GTTACCAATGCTTAATCAGTGAGGCACCTATCTCAGCGATCTGTCTATTTCGTTCATCCATAGTTGCCTG
ACTCCCCGTCGTGTAGATAACTACGATACGGGAGGGCTTACCATCTGGCCCCAGTGCTGCAATGATACCG
CGAGACCCACGCTCACCGGCTCCAGATTTATCAGCAATAAACCAGCCAGCCGGAAGGGCCGAGCGCAGAA
GTGGTCCTGCAACTTTATCCGCCTCCATCCAGTCTATTAATTGTTGCCGGGAAGCTAGAGTAAGTAGTTC
GCCAGTTAATAGTTTGCGCAACGTTGTTGCCATTGCTGCAGGCATCGTGGTGTCACGCTCGTCGTTTGGT
ATGGCTTCATTCAGCTCCGGTTCCCAACGATCAAGGCGAGTTACATGATCCCCCATGTTGTGCAAAAAAG
CGGTTAGCTCCTTCGGTCCTCCGATCGTTGTCAGAAGTAAGTTGGCCGCAGTGTTATCACTCATGGTTAT
GGCAGCACTGCATAATTCTCTTACTGTCATGCCATCCGTAAGATGCTTTTCTGTGACTGGTGAGTACTCA
ACCAAGTCATTCTGAGAATAGTGTATGCGGCGACCGAGTTGCTCTTGCCCGGCGTCAACACGGGATAATA
CCGCGCCACATAGCAGAACTTTAAAAGTGCTCATCATTGGAAAACGTTCTTCGGGGCGAAAACTCTCAAG
GATCTTACCGCTGTTGAGATCCAGTTCGATGTAACCCACTCGTGCACCCAACTGATCTTCAGCATCTTTT
ACTTTCACCAGCGTTTCTGGGTGAGCAAAAACAGGAAGGCAAAATGCCGCAAAAAAGGGAATAAGGGCGA
CACGGAAATGTTGAATACTCATACTCTTCCTTTTTCAATATTATTGAAGCATTTATCAGGGTTATTGTCT
CATGAGCGGATACATATTTGAATGTATTTAGAAAAATAAACAAATAGGGGTTCCGCGCACATTTCCCCGA
AAAGTGCCACCTGACGTCTAAGAAACCATTATTATCATGACATTAACCTATAAAAATAGGCGTATCACGA
GGCCCTTTCGTCTTCAAGAATTCTCATGTTTGACAGCTTATCATCGATAAGCTTTAATGCGGTAGTTTAT
CACAGTTAAATTGCTAACGCAGTCAGGCACCGTGTATGAAATCTAACAATGCGCTCATCGTCATCCTCGG
CACCGTCACCCTGGATGCTGTAGGCATAGGCTTGGTTATGCCGGTACTGCCGGGCCTCTTGCGGGATATC
GTCCATTCCGACAGCATCGCCAGTCACTATGGCGTGCTGCTAGCGCTATATGCGTTGATGCAATTTCTAT
GCGCACCCGTTCTCGGAGCACTGTCCGACCGCTTTGGCCGCCGCCCAGTCCTGCTCGCTTCGCTACTTGG
AGCCACTATCGACTACGCGATCATGGCGACCACACCCGTCCTGTGGATATCCGGATATAGTTCCTCCTTT
CAGCAAAAAACCCCTCAAGACCCGTTTAGAGGCCCCAAGGGGTTATGCTAGTTATTGCTCAGCGGTGGCA
GCAGCCAACTCAGCTTCCTTTCGGGCTTTGTTAGCAGCCTCGAATCAACCACTTTGTACAAGAAAGCTGG
GTCTTAGAACCGTCTGCCGGAGCCGTAGCTAGAGCTGCTGCTAGATCCCCCGTAGCCGCCCTGGTTTCTG
GGCTTGGCGAAGTACTGTCCCCCTCCGCCATACGGTCCGCTGCTTCTGCCGCCAAAGTTTCCGCCCTTCA
TGGGGCCGAAGTTGCTGCTCTGGTTGTTGTAGTTGCCGAAATTGTTGTAGCTTCCCCCGCCTCCGAAGTT
GGAGCCATCGTTGCCGAAGCCGTTATAGCCGTCGCCGCTTCCGCCATAGCCGCCTCCGCCTCTAGAGCCT
CCAAATCCGCCCCTGCCGCTGAAGTTGCCGCCTCTGCCAAAGTTGTCGTTGCCGCCGAATCCGCCGCCTC
TTCCTCCGCCGAAATTGCCGCTGCCGCTTCTGCCTCTCTGGCTGCTGCTGGCGCTGGCCATGCTGCCCTG
AAAATACAGGTTTTCGAAGCCTGCTTTTTTGTACAAACTTGTTGATTCGAGGTGATGGTGATGGTGATGG
TAGTACGACATATGTATATCTCCTTCTTAAAGTTAAACAAAATTATTTCTAGAGGGAAACCGTTGTGGTC
TCCCTATAGTGAGTCGTATTAATTTCGCGGGATCGAGATCTCGATCCTCTACGCCGGACGCATCGTGGCC
GGCATCACCGGCGCCACAGGTGCGGTTGCTGGCGCCTATATCGCCGACATCACCGATGGGGAAGATCGGG
CTCGCCACTTCGGGCTCATGAGCGCTTGTTTCGGCGTGGGTATGGTGGCAGGCCCCGTGGCCGGGGGACT
GTTGGGCGCCATCTCCTTGCATGCACCATTCCTTGCGGCGGCGGTGCTCAACGGCCTCAACCTACTACTG
GGCTGCTTCCTAATGCAGGAGTCGCATAAGGGAGAGCGTCGATCGACCGATGCCCTTGAGAGCCTTCAAC
CCAGTCAGCTCCTTCCGGTGGGCGCGGGGCATGACTATCGTCGCCGCACTTATGACTGTCTTCTTTATCA
TGCAACTCGTAGGACAGGTGCCGGCAGCGCTCTGGGTCATTTTCGGCGAGGACCGCTTTCGCTGGAGCGC
GACGATGATCGGCCTGTCGCTTGCGGTATTCGGAATCTTGCACGCCCTCGCTCAAGCCTTCGTCACTGGT
CCCGCCACCAAACGTTTCGGCGAGAAGCAGGCCATTATCGCCGGCATGGCGGCCGACGCGCTGGGCTACG
TCTTGCTGGCGTTCGCGACGCGAGGCTGGATGGCCTTCCCCATTATGATTCTTCTCGCTTCCGGCGGCAT
CGGGATGCCCGCGTTGCAGGCCATGCTGTCCAGGCAGGTAGATGACGACCATCAGGGACAGCTTCAAGGA
TCGCTCGCGGCTCTTACCAGCCTAACTTCGATCATTGGACCGCTGATCGTCACGGCGATTTATGCCGCCT
CGGCGAGCACATGGAACGGGTTGGCATGGATTGTAGGCGCCGCCCTATACCTTGTCTGCCTCCCCGCGTT
GCGTCGCGGTGCATGGAGCCGGGCCACCTCGACCTGAATGGAAGCCGGCGGCACCTCGCTAACGGATTCA
CCACTCCAAGAATTGGAGCCAATCAATTCTTGCGGAGAACTGTGAATGCGCAAACCAACCCTTGGCAGAA
CATATCCATCGCGTCCGCCATCTCCAGCAGCCGCACGCGGCGCATCTCGGGCAGCGTTGGGTCCTGGCCA
CGGGTGCGCATGATCGTGCTC
Features (pLannotate 1.2.2; 18 found; start..end, strand, type, name):
     48..428     -  CDS            YPB1_ECOLX: Protein predicted: Swiss-Prot protein existence level 4. From Escherichia coli.
    445..636     +  CDS            rop: Rop protein, which maintains plasmids at low copy number; rop
    738..877     +  misc_feature   bom: basis of mobility region from pBR322
   1063..1651    -  rep_origin     ori: high-copy-number ColE1/pMB1/pBR322/pUC origin of replication
   1822..2682    -  CDS            AmpR: β-lactamase; bla; confers resistance to ampicillin, carbenicillin, and related antibiotics
   2683..2787    -  promoter       AmpR promoter: bla
   2900..2928    +  promoter       tet promoter: E. coli promoter for tetracycline efflux protein gene
   2976..3268    +  CDS            TcR (fragment): tetracycline efflux protein; tet; confers resistance to tetracycline
   3294..3341    -  terminator     T7 terminator: transcription terminator for bacteriophage T7 RNA polymerase
   3349..3398    -  CDS            SET1 (fragment): solubility-enhancement tag derived from T7 phage gene 10B
   3408..3432    +  protein_bind   attB2: mutant version of attB; recombination site for the Gateway® BP reaction BP Clonase™
   3437..3841    -  CDS            HNRNPA1 (fragment): ROA1_BOVIN - Also known as HNRPA1. Experimental evidence at protein level: Swiss-Prot protein existence level 1. Involved in the packaging of pre-mRNA into hnRNP particles, transport of poly(A) mRNA from the nucleus to the cytoplasm and may modulate splice site selection. May bind to specific miRNA hairpins. Binds to the IRES and thereby inhibits the translation of the apoptosis protease activating factor APAF1. From Bos taurus (Bovine).
   3845..3865    -  CDS            TEV site: tobacco etch virus (TEV) protease recognition and cleavage site
   3868..3892    -  protein_bind   attB1: mutant version of attB; recombination site for the Gateway® BP reaction BP Clonase™
   3901..3921    -  CDS            8xHis (fragment): 8xHis affinity tag
   3939..3961    -  RBS            RBS: efficient ribosome binding site from bacteriophage T7 gene 10 (Olins and Rangwala, 1989)
   3993..4011    -  promoter       T7 promoter: promoter for bacteriophage T7 RNA polymerase
   4033..4937    +  CDS            TcR (fragment): tetracycline efflux protein; tet; confers resistance to tetracycline
