[The description below was written by a language model from this plasmid's Addgene catalogue record and pLannotate feature annotations shown in this document.]
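Description:
A1-LCD D262N is a bacterial expression plasmid built on the Gateway destination vector pDest17, carrying the low-complexity C-terminal domain (residues 186–320) of human hnRNPA1 with the D262N substitution, a mutation associated with familial ALS. The 5.1 kb plasmid replicates in E. coli from a ColE1/pBR322-type origin. It retains the rop gene and the bom mobility region, consistent with the catalogue's low-copy designation, and is selected with ampicillin through the β-lactamase gene. Two fragments of the tetracycline resistance gene and its promoter flank the expression cassette. These are remnants of the pBR322-derived backbone interrupted by the cassette, so they should not be regarded as a functional marker.

The expression unit runs from a T7 promoter and the phage T7 gene 10 ribosome binding site to a T7 terminator, so it requires a host supplying T7 RNA polymerase, such as a DE3 lysogen. The open reading frame begins with the vector-encoded histidine tag (catalogued as 6xHis; the annotation software matched it as a partial 8xHis). It continues through the attB1 site left by Gateway recombination, then a TEV protease cleavage site, and then the hnRNPA1 fragment, with attB2 following. The automated annotation labels the insert by its closest bovine homologue, but the record gives the species as human. The depositor notes that the coding sequence is not codon-optimised for bacteria and that TEV cleavage leaves a Gly-Ser remnant at the N-terminus. The plasmid is used to produce recombinant, affinity-purifiable mutant A1-LCD. The associated work concerns the relationship between metastable condensates and conversion to amyloid fibrils.
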