Addgene plasmid #234608: A1-LCD D262N
Purpose: Bacterial expression of N-terminally 6His tagged hnRNPA1 D262N LCD (186-320)
Depositing lab: Tanja Mittag. Depositing organization: St. Jude Children's Research Hospital. Publication: Metastable condensates suppress conversion to amyloid fibrils. Das T, Zaidi F, Farag M, Ruff KM, Messing J, Taylor JP, Pappu RV, Mittag T. bioRxiv [Preprint]. 2024 Mar 3:2024.02.28.582569. doi: 10.1101/2024.02.28.582569. PubMed 38464104.
Backbone
  Vector backbone: pDest17
  Backbone manufacturer: Invtirogen
  Vector type: Bacterial Expression
Growth in bacteria
  Bacterial resistance: Ampicillin, 100 μg/mL
  Growth temperature: 37°C
  Growth strain: DH5alpha
  Growth instructions: The depositing lab recommends BL21-CodonPlus(DE3) RIPL E. coli for protein expression.
  Copy number: Low Copy
Gene/Insert
  Gene/Insert name: hnRNPA1_LCD_D262N (alt name: A1-LCD D262N)
  Species: H. sapiens (human)
  Mutation: C-terminal domain (186-320) bearing familial ALS mutation D262N
  Entrez Gene: HNRNPA1 (a.k.a. ALS19, ALS20, HNRPA1, HNRPA1L3, IBMPFD3, MPD3, UP 1, hnRNP A1, hnRNP-A1)
  Promoter: T7
  Tag / fusion protein: 6xHis-TEV (N terminal on insert)
  Cloning method: Gateway Cloning
Terms and licenses: Academic/Nonprofit Terms; Industry Terms: Not Available to Industry
Depositor comments: Not codon optimized for bacterial expression. TEV cleavage leaves N-terminal GS tag. Please visit https://doi.org/10.1101/2024.02.28.582569 for bioRxiv preprint.
How to cite: A1-LCD D262N was a gift from Tanja Mittag (Addgene plasmid # 234608 ; http://n2t.net/addgene:234608 ; RRID:Addgene_234608)
