>Addgene plasmid #234608 | A1-LCD D262N | depositor partial sequence | sequence record 461412 | Orf Sequence
ATGTCGTACTACCATCACCATCACCATCACCTCGAATCAACAAGTTTGTACAAAAAAGCAGGCTTCGAAA
ACCTGTATTTTCAGGGCAGCATGGCCAGCGCCAGCAGCAGCCAGAGAGGCAGAAGCGGCAGCGGCAATTT
CGGCGGAGGAAGAGGCGGCGGATTCGGCGGCAACGACAACTTTGGCAGAGGCGGCAACTTCAGCGGCAGG
GGCGGATTTGGAGGCTCTAGAGGCGGAGGCGGCTATGGCGGAAGCGGCGACGGCTATAACGGCTTCGGCA
ACGATGGCTCCAACTTCGGAGGCGGGGGAAGCTACAACAATTTCGGCAACTACAACAACCAGAGCAGCAA
CTTCGGCCCCATGAAGGGCGGAAACTTTGGCGGCAGAAGCAGCGGACCGTATGGCGGAGGGGGACAGTAC
TTCGCCAAGCCCAGAAACCAGGGCGGCTACGGGGGATCTAGCAGCAGCTCTAGCTACGGCTCCGGCAGAC
GGTTCTAA
